>Addgene plasmid #61233 | pLentiX2-PURO-shDIXDC1-Ms-58 | addgene partial sequence | sequence record 103051 | Puro-F2 5'-ctcggcttcaccgtcacc-3'
TGGTGCATGACCCGCAAGCCCGGTGCCTGACGCCCGCCCCACGACCCGCAGCGCCCGACCGAAAGGAGCG
CACGACCCCATGCATCTCGAGGGCCCGGTACCTTTAAGACCAATGACTTACAAGGCAGCTGTAGATCTTA
GCCACTTTTTAAAAGAAAAGGGGGGACTGGAAGGGCTAGACTCGAGCGGCCGCCACTGTGCTGGATATCA
ACCACTTTGTACAAGAAAGCTGGGTCTAGATATCTCGAGTGCGGCCGCGAATTCCACCACACTGGACTAG
TGGATCCCAGCTCGGTACCAAGCTTTTCCAAAAAGCCTATCTCATCGAGATTGTTGGACAGCACACAACA
ATCTCGATGAGATAGGCGGGATCTCTATCACTGATAGGGAACTTATAAGATTCGCAAA
