[The description below was written by a language model from this plasmid's Addgene catalogue record.]
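Description:
pLentiX2-PURO-shDIXDC1-Ms-58 is a lentiviral shRNA vector built on the pLentiX2-PURO backbone and designed to knock down mouse Dixdc1 (DIX domain containing 1, also known as Ccd1). It is a high-copy plasmid propagated in E. coli under ampicillin selection. The record lists a recombination-deficient strain as the host, which is the usual choice for lentiviral plasmids because their repeated LTR sequences are prone to rearrangement. In mammalian cells, the backbone provides a puromycin resistance marker, so transduced cells that have integrated the provirus can be selected to give stable knockdown populations.

The payload is a short hairpin RNA targeting the mouse Dixdc1 transcript, introduced into the lentiviral destination vector by Gateway recombination. The record does not explicitly name the promoter driving the hairpin. The listed 5′ sequencing primer is an H1 primer, which suggests that the shRNA cassette sits downstream of the H1 RNA polymerase III promoter, a common arrangement for expressing short hairpins. No feature table is provided, so the promoter driving puromycin resistance, the LTR configuration and other viral elements cannot be confirmed from the available information. The "58" in the name presumably distinguishes this hairpin from others against the same gene, though the record does not say so.

The stated purpose is production of lentivirus expressing shRNA against mouse DIXDC1. The associated publication concerns an AMPK-independent signaling pathway downstream of the LKB1 tumor suppressor that controls Snail1 and metastatic potential, which indicates the construct was used for loss-of-function studies of DIXDC1 in mouse cells in that context.
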