Addgene plasmid #61233: pLentiX2-PURO-shDIXDC1-Ms-58
Purpose: Lentivirus expressing shRNA to mouse DIXDC1
Depositing lab: Reuben Shaw. Depositing organization: Salk Institute for Biological Studies. Publication: An AMPK-independent signaling pathway downstream of the LKB1 tumor suppressor controls Snail1 and metastatic potential. Goodwin JM, Svensson RU, Lou HJ, Winslow MM, Turk BE, Shaw RJ. Mol Cell. 2014 Aug 7;55(3):436-50. doi: 10.1016/j.molcel.2014.06.021. Epub 2014 Jul 17. PubMed 25042806.
Backbone
  Vector backbone: pLentiX2-PURO
  Backbone manufacturer: Eric Campeau
  Vector type: Lentiviral
  Selectable markers: Puromycin
Growth in bacteria
  Bacterial resistance: Ampicillin, 100 μg/mL
  Growth temperature: 30°C
  Growth strain: Stbl3
  Copy number: High Copy
Gene/Insert
  Gene/Insert name: Dixdc1
  gRNA/shRNA sequence: GCCTATCTCATCGAGATTGTT
  Species: M. musculus (mouse)
  GenBank ID: NM_178118.2
  Entrez Gene: Dixdc1 (a.k.a. 4930563F16Rik, BC048182, Ccd1, Ccd1Aalpha1L, Ccd1Abeta1L, Ccd1BalphaL, Ccd1BbetaL, Ccd1CL, mKIAA1735)
  Cloning method: Gateway Cloning
  Sequencing primers: 5′ H1
Terms and licenses: Academic/Nonprofit Terms; Industry Terms: Not Available to Industry
How to cite: pLentiX2-PURO-shDIXDC1-Ms-58 was a gift from Reuben Shaw (Addgene plasmid # 61233 ; http://n2t.net/addgene:61233 ; RRID:Addgene_61233)
